Addgene plasmid #206396: pMX_mePOU
Purpose: Expresses mouse ePOU in mammalian cells, for retrovirus generation.
Depositing lab: Ralf Jauch. Depositing organization: University of Hong Kong. Publication: Directed Evolution of an Enhanced POU Reprogramming Factor for Cell Fate Engineering. Tan DS, Chen Y, Gao Y, Bednarz A, Wei Y, Malik V, Ho DH, Weng M, Ho SY, Srivastava Y, Velychko S, Yang X, Fan L, Kim J, Graumann J, Stormo GD, Braun T, Yan J, Scholer HR, Jauch R. Mol Biol Evol. 2021 Jun 25;38(7):2854-2868. doi: 10.1093/molbev/msab075. PubMed 33720298.
Backbone
  Vector backbone: pMX
  Backbone size w/o insert (bp): 5000
  Vector type: Mammalian Expression, Retroviral
Growth in bacteria
  Bacterial resistance: Ampicillin, 100 μg/mL
  Growth temperature: 37°C
  Growth strain: NEB Stable
  Copy number: High Copy
Gene/Insert
  Gene/Insert name: ePOU
  Species: M. musculus (mouse)
  Cloning method: Restriction Enzyme; 5′ cloning site BamHI (vector) or BgIII (insert) (unknown if destroyed); 3′ cloning site NotI (unknown if destroyed)
  Sequencing primers: 5′ -; 3′ -
Terms and licenses: Academic/Nonprofit Terms; Industry Terms: Not Available to Industry
How to cite: pMX_mePOU was a gift from Ralf Jauch (Addgene plasmid # 206396 ; http://n2t.net/addgene:206396 ; RRID:Addgene_206396)
