[The description below was written by a language model from this plasmid's Addgene catalogue record and pLannotate feature annotations shown in this document.]
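Description:
pMX_mePOU is a Moloney murine leukemia virus (MMLV)-based retroviral transfer vector built on the pMX backbone, made to express mouse ePOU in mammalian cells through retrovirus production and transduction. The sequenced plasmid is about 5.7 kb. It is propagated in E. coli from a high-copy ColE1/pUC-type origin, with ampicillin selection provided by a β-lactamase gene under its own bla promoter. The feature table shows no mammalian selection marker or fluorescent reporter.

The proviral cassette begins with a 5′ MMLV LTR, which serves as the promoter, since no separate internal promoter is annotated. It is followed by the MMLV packaging signal (with a short stretch also matching the MESV Ψ), a truncated gag lacking its start codon that extends the packaging region, and a pol-derived segment carrying the splice acceptor. The ePOU coding sequence sits downstream, cloned via BamHI/BglII and NotI, and the cassette ends with the 3′ LTR. The annotation software splits this 3′ LTR into a fragment matching a ΔU3 self-inactivating LTR and an adjoining MMLV LTR segment, and the record does not describe the vector as self-inactivating. A short lacI fragment appears to be a backbone remnant.

The insert is annotated as mouse Pou5f1 (Oct4), the octamer-binding POU transcription factor that partners with SOX2 and is central to pluripotency. According to the associated publication title, ePOU is an enhanced POU reprogramming factor obtained by directed evolution. The specific sequence changes relative to Oct4 are not given in the record. The gag, pol and env functions must be supplied in trans by a packaging system, and the resulting virus is suited to cell fate engineering experiments such as reprogramming somatic cells toward pluripotency.
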