Features (pLannotate 1.2.2; 12 found; start..end, strand, type, name):
    182..770     -  rep_origin     ori: high-copy-number ColE1/pMB1/pBR322/pUC origin of replication
    934..1794    -  CDS            AmpR: β-lactamase; bla; confers resistance to ampicillin, carbenicillin, and related antibiotics
   1795..1899    -  promoter       AmpR promoter: bla
   1929..2522    +  LTR            LTR: long terminal repeat from Moloney murine leukemia virus
   2585..2784    +  misc_feature   MMLV Ψ: packaging signal of Moloney murine leukemia virus (MMLV)
   2836..2924    +  misc_feature   MESV Ψ (fragment): packaging signal of murine embryonic stem cell virus
   3001..3417    +  CDS            gag (truncated): truncated Moloney murine leukemia virus (MMLV) gag gene lacking the start codon
   3427..3801    +  misc_feature   pol region: Moloney murine leukemia virus (MMLV) pol region containing the splice acceptor site
   3830..4885    +  CDS            Pou5f1: PO5F1_MOUSE - Also known as Oct-3, Oct-4, Otf-3, Otf3. Experimental evidence at protein level: Swiss-Prot protein existence level 1. Transcription factor that binds to the octamer motif (5'- ATTTGCAT-3') (PubMed:1972777, PubMed:1690859, PubMed:1967980, PubMed:17525163, PubMed:23376973). Forms a trimeric complex with SOX2 or SOX15 on DNA and controls the expression of a number of genes involved in embryonic development such as YES1, FGF4, UTF1 and ZFP206 (PubMed:15863505, PubMed:17097055, PubMed:17496161, PubMed:19740739). Critical for early embryogenesis and for embryonic stem cell pluripotenc
   4955..5076    +  LTR            3' LTR (ΔU3) (fragment): self-inactivating 3' long terminal repeat (LTR) from Moloney murine leukemia virus
   5077..5546    +  LTR            LTR: long terminal repeat from Moloney murine leukemia virus
   5612..5664    -  CDS            lacI (fragment): lac repressor; lacI; The lac repressor binds to the lac operator to inhibit transcription in E. coli. This inhibition can be relieved by adding lactose or isopropyl-β-D-thiogalactopyranoside (IPTG).
>Addgene plasmid #206396 | pMX_mePOU | addgene full sequence | sequence record 409996 | Addgene NGS Result
CTTCCGCTTCCTCGCTCACTGACTCGCTGCGCTCGGTCGTTCGGCTGCGGCGAGCGGTATCAGCTCACTC
AAAGGCGGTAATACGGTTATCCACAGAATCAGGGGATAACGCAGGAAAGAACATGTGAGCAAAAGGCCAG
CAAAAGGCCAGGAACCGTAAAAAGGCCGCGTTGCTGGCGTTTTTCCATAGGCTCCGCCCCCCTGACGAGC
ATCACAAAAATCGACGCTCAAGTCAGAGGTGGCGAAACCCGACAGGACTATAAAGATACCAGGCGTTTCC
CCCTGGAAGCTCCCTCGTGCGCTCTCCTGTTCCGACCCTGCCGCTTACCGGATACCTGTCCGCCTTTCTC
CCTTCGGGAAGCGTGGCGCTTTCTCATAGCTCACGCTGTAGGTATCTCAGTTCGGTGTAGGTCGTTCGCT
CCAAGCTGGGCTGTGTGCACGAACCCCCCGTTCAGCCCGACCGCTGCGCCTTATCCGGTAACTATCGTCT
TGAGTCCAACCCGGTAAGACACGACTTATCGCCACTGGCAGCAGCCACTGGTAACAGGATTAGCAGAGCG
AGGTATGTAGGCGGTGCTACAGAGTTCTTGAAGTGGTGGCCTAACTACGGCTACACTAGAAGAACAGTAT
TTGGTATCTGCGCTCTGCTGAAGCCAGTTACCTTCGGAAAAAGAGTTGGTAGCTCTTGATCCGGCAAACA
AACCACCGCTGGTAGCGGTGGTTTTTTTGTTTGCAAGCAGCAGATTACGCGCAGAAAAAAAGGATCTCAA
GAAGATCCTTTGATCTTTTCTACGGGGTCTGACGCTCAGTGGAACGAAAACTCACGTTAAGGGATTTTGG
TCATGAGATTATCAAAAAGGATCTTCACCTAGATCCTTTTGCGGCCGGCCGCAAATCAATCTAAAGTATA
TATGAGTAAACTTGGTCTGACAGTTACCAATGCTTAATCAGTGAGGCACCTATCTCAGCGATCTGTCTAT
TTCGTTCATCCATAGTTGCCTGACTCCCCGTCGTGTAGATAACTACGATACGGGAGGGCTTACCATCTGG
CCCCAGTGCTGCAATGATACCGCGAGACCCACGCTCACCGGCTCCAGATTTATCAGCAATAAACCAGCCA
GCCGGAAGGGCCGAGCGCAGAAGTGGTCCTGCAACTTTATCCGCCTCCATCCAGTCTATTAATTGTTGCC
GGGAAGCTAGAGTAAGTAGTTCGCCAGTTAATAGTTTGCGCAACGTTGTTGCCATTGCTACAGGCATCGT
GGTGTCACGCTCGTCGTTTGGTATGGCTTCATTCAGCTCCGGTTCCCAACGATCAAGGCGAGTTACATGA
TCCCCCATGTTGTGCAAAAAAGCGGTTAGCTCCTTCGGTCCTCCGATCGTTGTCAGAAGTAAGTTGGCCG
CAGTGTTATCACTCATGGTTATGGCAGCACTGCATAATTCTCTTACTGTCATGCCATCCGTAAGATGCTT
TTCTGTGACTGGTGAGTACTCAACCAAGTCATTCTGAGAATAGTGTATGCGGCGACCGAGTTGCTCTTGC
CCGGCGTCAATACGGGATAATACCGCGCCACATAGCAGAACTTTAAAAGTGCTCATCATTGGAAAACGTT
CTTCGGGGCGAAAACTCTCAAGGATCTTACCGCTGTTGAGATCCAGTTCGATGTAACCCACTCGTGCACC
CAACTGATCTTCAGCATCTTTTACTTTCACCAGCGTTTCTGGGTGAGCAAAAACAGGAAGGCAAAATGCC
GCAAAAAAGGGAATAAGGGCGACACGGAAATGTTGAATACTCATACTCTTCCTTTTTCAATATTATTGAA
GCATTTATCAGGGTTATTGTCTCATGAGCGGATACATATTTGAATGTATTTAGAAAAATAAACAAATAGG
GGTTCCGCGCACATTTCCCCGAAAAGTGCCACCTGCATAATGAAAGACCCCACCTGTAGGTTTGGCAAGC
TAGCTTAAGTAACGCCATTTTGCAAGGCATGGAAAAATACATAACTGAGAATAGAAAAGTTCAGATCAAG
GTCAGGAACAGATGGAACAGCTGAATATGGGCCAAACAGGATATCTGTGGTAAGCAGTTCCTGCCCCGGC
TCAGGGCCAAGAACAGATGGAACAGCTGAATATGGGCCAAACAGGATATCTGTGGTAAGCAGTTCCTGCC
CCGGCTCAGGGCCAAGAACAGATGGTCCCCAGATGCGGTCCAGCCCTCAGCAGTTTCTAGAGAACCATCA
GATGTTTCCAGGGTGCCCCAAGGACCTGAAATGACCCTGTGCCTTATTTGAACTAACCAATCAGTTCGCT
TCTCGCTTCTGTTCGCGCGCTTCTGCTCCCCGAGCTCAATAAAAGAGCCCACAACCCCTCACTCGGCGCG
CCAGTCCTCCGATTGACTGAGTCGCCCGGGTACCCGTGTATCCAATAAACCCTCTTGCAGTTGCATCCGA
CTTGTGGTCTCGCTGTTCCTTGGGAGGGTCTCCTCTGAGTGATTGACTACCCGTCAGCGGGGGTCTTTCA
TTTGGGGGCTCGTCCGGGATCGGGAGACCCCTGCCCAGGGACCACCGACCCACCACCGGGAGGTAAGCTG
GCCAGCAACTTATCTGTGTCTGTCCGATTGTCTAGTGTCTATGACTGATTTTATGCGCCTGCGTCGGTAC
TAGTTAGCTAACTAGCTCTGTATCTGGCGGACCCGTGGTGGAACTGACGAGTTCGGAACACCCGGCCGCA
ACCCTGGGAGACGTCCCAGGGACTTCGGGGGCCGTTTTTGTGGCCCGACCTGAGTCCAAAAATCCCGATC
GTTTTGGACTCTTTGGTGCACCCCCCTAATAGGAGGGATATGTGGTTCTGGTAGGAGACGAGAACCTAAA
ACAGTTCCCGCCTCCGTCTGAATTTTTGCTTTCGGTTTGGGACCGAAGCCGCGCCGCGCGTCTTGTCTGC
TGCAGCATCGTTCTGTGTTGTCTCTGTCTGACTGTGTTTCTGTATTTGTCTGAAAATTAGGGCCAGACTG
TTACCACTCCCTTAAGTTTGACCTTAGGTCACTGGAAAGATGTCGAGCGGATCGCTCACAACCAGTCGGT
AGATGTCAAGAAGAGACGTTGGGTTACCTTCTGCTCTGCAGAATGGCCAACCTTTAACGTCGGATGGCCG
CGAGACGGCACCTTTAACCGAGACCTCATCACCCAGGTTAAGATCAAGGTCTTTTCACCTGGCCCGCATG
GACACCCAGACCAGGTCCCCTACATCGTGACCTGGGAAGCCTTGGCTTTTGACCCCCCTCCCTGGGTCAA
GCCCTTTGTACACCCTAAGCCTCCGCCTCCTCTTCCTCCATCCGCCCCGTCTCTCCCCCTTGAACCTCCT
CGTTCGACCCCGCCTCGATCCTCCCTTTATCCAGCCCTCACTCCTTCTCTAGGCGCCCCCATATGGCCAT
ATGAGATCTTATATGGGGCACCCCCGCCCCTTGTAAACTTCCCTGACCCTGACATGACAAGAGTTACTAA
CAGCCCCTCTCTCCAAGCTCACTTACAGGCTCTCTACTTAGTCCAGCACGAAGTCTGGAGACCTCTGGCG
GCAGCCTACCAAGAACAACTGGACCGACCGGTGGTACCTCACCCTTACCGAGTCGGCGACACAGTGTGGG
TCCGCCGACACCAGACTAAGAACCTAGAACCTCGCTGGAAAGGACCTTACACAGTCCTGCTGACCACCCC
CACCGCCCTCAAAGTAGACGGCATCGCAGCTTGGATACACGCCGCCCACGTGAAGGCTGCCGACCCCGGG
GGTGGACCATCCTCTAGACTGCCGGATCTAGCTAGTTAATTAAGGATCTATGGCTGGACACCTGGCTTCA
GACTTCGCCTTCTCACCCCCACCAGGTGGGGGTGATGGGTCAGCAGGGCTGGAGCCGGGCTGGGTGGATC
CTCGAACCTGGCTAAGCTTCCAAGGGCCTCCAGGTGGGCCTGGAATCGGACCAGGCTCAGAGGTATTGGG
GATCTCCCCATGTCCGCCCGCATACGAGTTCTGCGGAGGGATGGCATACTGTGGACCTCAGGTTGGACTG
GGCCTAGTCCCCCAAGTTGGCGTGGAGACTTTGCAGCCTGAGGGCCAGGCAGGAGCACGAGTGGAAAGCA
ACTCAGAGGGAACCTCCTCTGAGCCCTGTGCCGACCGCCCCAATGCCGTGAAGTTGGAGAAGGTGGAACC
AACTCCCGAGGAGTCCCAGGACATGAAAGCCCTGCAGAAGGAGCTAGAACAGTTCGCTAAGCTGCTGAAG
CAGAAGAGGATCAGGTTGGGGTACACCCAGGCCGACGTGGGGCTCACCCTGGGCGTTCTCTTTGGAAAGG
TGTTCAGCCAGACCACCATCTGTCGCTTCGAGGCCTTGCAGCTCAGCCTTAAGAACATGTGTAAGCTGCG
GCCCCTGCTGGAGAAGTGGGTGGAGGAAGCCGACAACAATCCGAACCTTCAGGAGATATGCAAATCGGAG
ACCCTGGTGCAGGCCCGGAAGAGAAAGCGAACGTCCATCGAGGTGAGCGTCAAGGGGGCTCTGGAGAGCC
ATTTCCTCAAATGCCCTAAGCCCTCGGCCCAGGAGATCACCTCCCTCGCGGACAGCTTACAGCTGGAGAA
GGAGGTGGTGCGAGTATGGTTCTGTAACAGGCGCCAGAAGGGCAAAAGATCAAGTATTGAGTATTCCCAA
CGAGAAGAGTATGAGGCTACAGGGACACCTTTCCCAGGGGGGGCTGTATCCTTTCCTCTGCCCCCAGGTC
CCCACTTTGGCACCCCAGGCTATGGAAGCCCCCACTTCACCACACTCTACTCAGTCCCTTTTCCTGAGGG
CGAGGCCTTTCCCTCTGTTCCCGTCACTGCTCTGGGCTCTCCCATGCATTCAAACTGAGCGGCCGCCAGC
ACAGTGGTCGACGATAAAATAAAAGATTTTATTTAGTCTCCAGAAAAAGGGGGGAATGAAAGACCCCACC
TGTAGGTTTGGCAAGCTAGCTTAAGTAACGCCATTTTGCAAGGCATGGAAAAATACATAACTGAGAATAG
AGAAGTTCAGATCAAGGTCAGGAACAGATGGAACAGCTGAATATGGGCCAAACAGGATATCTGTGGTAAG
CAGTTCCTGCCCCGGCTCAGGGCCAAGAACAGATGGAACAGCTGAATATGGGCCAAACAGGATATCTGTG
GTAAGCAGTTCCTGCCCCGGCTCAGGGCCAAGAACAGATGGTCCCCAGATGCGGTCCAGCCCTCAGCAGT
TTCTAGAGAACCATCAGATGTTTCCAGGGTGCCCCAAGGACCTGAAATGACCCTGTGCCTTATTTGAACT
AACCAATCAGTTCGCTTCTCGCTTCTGTTCGCGCGCTTCTGCTCCCCGAGCTCAATAAAAGAGCCCACAA
CCCCTCACTCGGGGCGCCAGTCCTCCGATTGACTGAGTCGCCCGGGTACCCGTGTATCCAATAAACCCTC
TTGCAGTTGCATCCGACTTGTGGTCTCGCTGTTCCTTGGGAGGGTCTCCTCTGAGTGATTGACTACCCGT
CAGCGGGGGTCTTTCACATGCAGCATGTATCAAAATTAATTTGGTTTTTTTTCTTAAGTATTTACATTAA
ATGGCCATAGTTGCATTAATGAATCGGCCAACGCGCGGGGAGAGGCGGTTTGCGTATTGGGCGCT
